Addgene plasmid #194412: LT1_70_TU5of5_X2homology
Purpose: (Empty Backbone) TU5 backbone (for TU #5 for plasmid with 5 TUs) with X2 homology arms for Saccharomyces cerevisiae
Depositing lab: Lisbeth Olsson. Depositing organization: Chalmers University of Technology. Publication: ScEnSor Kit for Saccharomyces cerevisiae Engineering and Biosensor-Driven Investigation of the Intracellular Environment. Torello Pianale L, Olsson L. ACS Synth Biol. 2023 Aug 8. doi: 10.1021/acssynbio.3c00124. PubMed 37552581.
Backbone
  Vector backbone: MoClo YTK
  Vector type: Bacterial Expression, Synthetic Biology
Growth in bacteria
  Bacterial resistance: Ampicillin, 100 μg/mL
  Growth temperature: 37°C
  Growth strain: DH5alpha
  Copy number: High Copy
Gene/Insert
  Gene/Insert name: None
  Mutation: NA
Resource information
  A portion of this plasmid was derived from a plasmid made by: GFP dropout cassette from Addgene plasmid #65154
Terms and licenses: Academic/Nonprofit Terms; Industry Terms: Not Available to Industry
How to cite: LT1_70_TU5of5_X2homology was a gift from Lisbeth Olsson (Addgene plasmid # 194412 ; http://n2t.net/addgene:194412 ; RRID:Addgene_194412)
