[The description below was written by a language model from this plasmid's Addgene catalogue record and pLannotate feature annotations shown in this document.]
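Description:
LT1_70_TU5of5_X2homology is an empty acceptor backbone built on the MoClo Yeast Toolkit (YTK) framework and belonging to a kit for engineering Saccharomyces cerevisiae and introducing biosensors. It is designed to receive the fifth transcription unit in an assembly that will ultimately combine five transcription units, and according to the record it carries homology arms for the X2 locus, so that the finished multigene assembly can be integrated into the yeast genome by homologous recombination. The plasmid is about 3.5 kb and is maintained in E. coli as a high-copy plasmid through a ColE1/pUC-type origin, with selection by ampicillin via the β-lactamase gene and its native promoter. No yeast origin of replication or yeast selectable marker is annotated, which fits an integrative rather than episomal design.

No gene of interest is present. The cloning position is instead occupied by a GFP dropout cassette, derived from another toolkit plasmid, consisting of a superfolder GFP coding sequence followed by the rrnB T1 and T7Te bacterial terminators. In Golden Gate-style assembly, such a cassette acts as a visual screen: colonies retaining the unmodified backbone fluoresce green, whereas those in which promoter, coding sequence and terminator parts have replaced the cassette are non-fluorescent. The automated feature table does not annotate the promoter driving sfGFP, the type IIS restriction sites, the assembly connectors or the X2 homology arms themselves; these presumably lie in the unannotated stretches flanking the dropout cassette, but their positions and sizes cannot be confirmed from the record.
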