Features (pLannotate 1.2.2; 6 found; start..end, strand, type, name):
    374..1087    +  CDS            superfolder GFP: GFP variant that folds robustly even when fused to poorly folded proteins (Pédelacq et al., 2006)
   1099..1170    +  terminator     rrnB T1 terminator: transcription terminator T1 from the E. coli rrnB gene
   1186..1213    +  terminator     T7Te terminator: phage T7 early transcription terminator
   1634..2494    -  CDS            AmpR: β-lactamase; bla; confers resistance to ampicillin, carbenicillin, and related antibiotics
   2495..2599    -  promoter       AmpR promoter: bla
   2702..3290    +  rep_origin     ori: high-copy-number ColE1/pMB1/pBR322/pUC origin of replication
>Addgene plasmid #194412 | LT1_70_TU5of5_X2homology | addgene full sequence | sequence record 382951 | Addgene NGS Result
TGCCCTGAATTCGCATCTAGAGCCTGCACTAGACGAACTAGGCAAGATGCGTCCAATCCGTCTAAACATG
GTGACAACGCTGGACAGATGACGTAACACCGAGCCACATCCTGAAATCGAGGCAGGCTAACCGAAACCGT
GACAATGCAAAGAGACAGCCTGACCGTCTCAGGTAGACTACCCATGAGTCACAATGAACGTGAGACCGAA
AGTGAAACGTGATTTCATGCGTCATTTTGAACATTTTGTAAATCTTATTTAATAATGTGTGCGGCAATTC
ACATTTAATTTATGAATGTTTTCTTAACATCGCGGCAACTCAAGAAACGGCAGGTTCGGATCTTAGCTAC
TAGAGAAAGAGGAGAAATACTAGATGCGTAAAGGCGAAGAGCTGTTCACTGGTGTCGTCCCTATTCTGGT
GGAACTGGATGGTGATGTCAACGGTCATAAGTTTTCCGTGCGTGGCGAGGGTGAAGGTGACGCAACTAAT
GGTAAACTGACGCTGAAGTTCATCTGTACTACTGGTAAACTGCCGGTTCCTTGGCCGACTCTGGTAACGA
CGCTGACTTATGGTGTTCAGTGCTTTGCTCGTTATCCGGACCATATGAAGCAGCATGACTTCTTCAAGTC
CGCCATGCCGGAAGGCTATGTGCAGGAACGCACGATTTCCTTTAAGGATGACGGCACGTACAAAACGCGT
GCGGAAGTGAAATTTGAAGGCGATACCCTGGTAAACCGCATTGAGCTGAAAGGCATTGACTTTAAAGAGG
ACGGCAATATCCTGGGCCATAAGCTGGAATACAATTTTAACAGCCACAATGTTTACATCACCGCCGATAA
ACAAAAAAATGGCATTAAAGCGAATTTTAAAATTCGCCACAACGTGGAGGATGGCAGCGTGCAGCTGGCT
GATCACTACCAGCAAAACACTCCAATCGGTGATGGTCCTGTTCTGCTGCCAGACAATCACTATCTGAGCA
CGCAAAGCGTTCTGTCTAAAGATCCGAACGAGAAACGCGATCATATGGTTCTGCTGGAGTTCGTAACCGC
AGCGGGCATCACGCATGGTATGGATGAACTGTACAAATGACCAGGCATCAAATAAAACGAAAGGCTCAGT
CGAAAGACTGGGCCTTTCGTTTTATCTGTTGTTTGTCGGTGAACGCTCTCTACTAGAGTCACACTGGCTC
ACCTTCGGGTGGGCCTTTCTGCGTTTATAGGTCTCAGCTGAGCATGAGACGGAAATCTGCTCGTCAGTGG
TGCTCACACTGACGAATCATGTACAGATCATACCGATGACTGCCTGGCGACTCACAACTAAGCAAGACAG
CCGGAACCAGCGCCGGCGAACACCACTGCATATATGGCATATCACAACAGTCCAACTAGTGCACTGCAGT
ACATAACCCCTAGGTCTTCCTGAGAGTGACGAAGGCTAAGGTCACTTCTTCGTTTCCTTTATTGGGGTTT
CCGTGTAGCCTTCCCCTGAATAGTGTGGGACGTTTTATGAGAAGCCGTAAGAAATAGCCGAGCGGCCGCG
ATTATCAAAAAGGATCTTCACCTAGATCCTTTTAAATTAAAAATGAAGTTTTAAATCAATCTAAAGTATA
TATGAGTAAACTTGGTCTGACAGTTACCAATGCTTAATCAGTGAGGCACCTATCTCAGCGATCTGTCTAT
TTCGTTCATCCATAGTTGCCTGACTCCCCGTCGTGTAGATAACTACGATACGGGAGGGCTTACCATCTGG
CCCCAGTGCTGCAATGATACCGCGGGACCCACGCTCACCGGCTCCAGATTTATCAGCAATAAACCAGCCA
GCCGGAAGGGCCGAGCGCAGAAGTGGTCCTGCAACTTTATCCGCCTCCATCCAGTCTATTAATTGTTGCC
GGGAAGCTAGAGTAAGTAGTTCGCCAGTTAATAGTTTGCGCAACGTTGTTGCCATTGCTACAGGCATCGT
GGTGTCACGCTCGTCGTTTGGTATGGCTTCATTCAGCTCCGGTTCCCAACGATCAAGGCGAGTTACATGA
TCCCCCATGTTGTGCAAAAAAGCGGTTAGCTCCTTCGGTCCTCCGATCGTTGTCAGAAGTAAGTTGGCCG
CAGTGTTATCACTCATGGTTATGGCAGCACTGCATAATTCTCTTACTGTCATGCCATCCGTAAGATGCTT
TTCTGTGACTGGTGAGTACTCAACCAAGTCATTCTGAGAATAGTGTATGCGGCGACCGAGTTGCTCTTGC
CCGGCGTCAATACGGGATAATACCGCGCCACATAGCAGAACTTTAAAAGTGCTCATCATTGGAAAACGTT
CTTCGGGGCGAAAACTCTCAAGGATCTTACCGCTGTTGAGATCCAGTTCGATGTAACCCACTCGTGCACC
CAACTGATCTTCAGCATCTTTTACTTTCACCAGCGTTTCTGGGTGAGCAAAAACAGGAAGGCAAAATGCC
GCAAAAAAGGGAATAAGGGCGACACGGAAATGTTGAATACTCATACTCTTCCTTTTTCAATATTATTGAA
GCATTTATCAGGGTTATTGTCTCATGAGCGGATACATATTTGAATGTATTTAGAAAAATAAACAAATAGG
GGTTCCGCGCACATTTCCCCGAAAAGTGCCACCTGTCATGACCAAAATCCCTTAACGTGAGTTTTCGTTC
CACTGAGCGTCAGACCCCGTAGAAAAGATCAAAGGATCTTCTTGAGATCCTTTTTTTCTGCGCGTAATCT
GCTGCTTGCAAACAAAAAAACCACCGCTACCAGCGGTGGTTTGTTTGCCGGATCAAGAGCTACCAACTCT
TTTTCCGAAGGTAACTGGCTTCAGCAGAGCGCAGATACCAAATACTGTTCTTCTAGTGTAGCCGTAGTTA
GGCCACCACTTCAAGAACTCTGTAGCACCGCCTACATACCTCGCTCTGCTAATCCTGTTACCAGTGGCTG
CTGCCAGTGGCGATAAGTCGTGTCTTACCGGGTTGGACTCAAGACGATAGTTACCGGATAAGGCGCAGCG
GTCGGGCTGAACGGGGGGTTCGTGCACACAGCCCAGCTTGGAGCGAACGACCTACACCGAACTGAGATAC
CTACAGCGTGAGCTATGAGAAAGCGCCACGCTTCCCGAAGGGAGAAAGGCGGACAGGTATCCGGTAAGCG
GCAGGGTCGGAACAGGAGAGCGCACGAGGGAGCTTCCAGGGGGAAACGCCTGGTATCTTTATAGTCCTGT
CGGGTTTCGCCACCTCTGACTTGAGCGTCGATTTTTGTGATGCTCGTCAGGGGGGCGGAGCCTATGGAAA
AACGCCAGCAACGCGGCCTTTTTACGGTTCCTGGCCTTTTGCTGGCCTTTTGCTCACATGTTCTTTCCTG
CGTTATCCCCTGATTCTGTGGATAACCGTGCGGCCGCCAATGTCAAAAGATCCTCTCATACCATATTAAG
TAAATTGCCTCCATTTCTTTTTCCTCGGGCAGAGAAACTCGCAGGCAACTTGCTCTCGAAGTGGTCACG
